>Addgene plasmid #76960 | RIOK2 gRNA (BRDN0001145050) | addgene full sequence | sequence record 186842 | Addgene Assembled Sequence
CCCGGGTGCAAAGATGGATAAAGTTTTAAACAGAGAGGAATCTTTGCAGCTAATGGACCTTCTAGGTCTT
GAAAGGAGTGGGAATTGGCTCCGGTGCCCGTCAGTGGGCAGAGCGCACATCGCCCACAGTCCCCGAGAAG
TTGGGGGGAGGGGTCGGCAATTGATCCGGTGCCTAGAGAAGGTGGCGCGGGGTAAACTGGGAAAGTGATG
TCGTGTACTGGCTCCGCCTTTTTCCCGAGGGTGGGGGAGAACCGTATATAAGTGCAGTAGTCGCCGTGAA
CGTTCTTTTTCGCAACGGGTTTGCCGCCAGAACACAGGTAAGTGCCGTGTGTGGTTCCCGCGGGCCTGGC
CTCTTTACGGGTTATGGCCCTTGCGTGCCTTGAATTACTTCCACCTGGCTGCAGTACGTGATTCTTGATC
CCGAGCTTCGGGTTGGAAGTGGGTGGGAGAGTTCGAGGCCTTGCGCTTAAGGAGCCCCTTCGCCTCGTGC
TTGAGTTGAGGCCTGGCCTGGGCGCTGGGGCCGCCGCGTGCGAATCTGGTGGCACCTTCGCGCCTGTCTC
GCTGCTTTCGATAAGTCTCTAGCCATTTAAAATTTTTGATGACCTGCTGCGACGCTTTTTTTCTGGCAAG
ATAGTCTTGTAAATGCGGGCCAAGATCTGCACACTGGTATTTCGGTTTTTGGGGCCGCGGGCGGCGACGG
GGCCCGTGCGTCCCAGCGCACATGTTCGGCGAGGCGGGGCCTGCGAGCGCGGCCACCGAGAATCGGACGG
GGGTAGTCTCAAGCTGGCCGGCCTGCTCTGGTGCCTGGCCTCGCGCCGCCGTGTATCGCCCCGCCCTGGG
CGGCAAGGCTGGCCCGGTCGGCACCAGTTGCGTGAGCGGAAAGATGGCCGCTTCCCGGCCCTGCTGCAGG
GAGCTCAAAATGGAGGACGCGGCGCTCGGGAGAGCGGGCGGGTGAGTCACCCACACAAAGGAAAAGGGCC
TTTCCGTCCTCAGCCGTCGCTTCATGTGACTCCACGGAGTACCGGGCGCCGTCCAGGCACCTCGATTAGT
TCTCGAGCTTTTGGAGTACGTCGTCTTTAGGTTGGGGGGAGGGGTTTTATGCGATGGAGTTTCCCCACAC
TGAGTGGGTGGAGACTGAAGTTAGGCCAGCTTGGCACTTGATGTAATTCTCCTTGGAATTTGCCCTTTTT
GAGTTTGGATCTTGGTTCATTCTCAAGCCTCAGACAGTGGTTCAAAGTTTTTTTCTTCCATTTCAGGTGT
CGTGACGTACGGCCACCATGACCGAGTACAAGCCCACGGTGCGCCTCGCCACCCGCGACGACGTCCCCAG
GGCCGTACGCACCCTCGCCGCCGCGTTCGCCGACTACCCCGCCACGCGCCACACCGTCGATCCGGACCGC
CACATCGAGCGGGTCACCGAGCTGCAAGAACTCTTCCTCACGCGCGTCGGGCTCGACATCGGCAAGGTGT
GGGTCGCGGACGACGGCGCCGCCGTGGCGGTCTGGACCACGCCGGAGAGCGTCGAAGCGGGGGCGGTGTT
CGCCGAGATCGGCCCGCGCATGGCCGAGTTGAGCGGTTCCCGGCTGGCCGCGCAGCAACAGATGGAAGGC
CTCCTGGCGCCGCACCGGCCCAAGGAGCCCGCGTGGTTCCTGGCCACCGTCGGAGTCTCGCCCGACCACC
AGGGCAAGGGTCTGGGCAGCGCCGTCGTGCTCCCCGGAGTGGAGGCGGCCGAGCGCGCCGGGGTGCCCGC
CTTCCTGGAGACCTCCGCGCCCCGCAACCTCCCCTTCTACGAGCGGCTCGGCTTCACCGTCACCGCCGAC
GTCGAGGTGCCCGAAGGACCGCGCACCTGGTGCATGACCCGCAAGCCCGGTGCCTGAACGCGTTAAGTCG
ACAATCAACCTCTGGATTACAAAATTTGTGAAAGATTGACTGGTATTCTTAACTATGTTGCTCCTTTTAC
GCTATGTGGATACGCTGCTTTAATGCCTTTGTATCATGCTATTGCTTCCCGTATGGCTTTCATTTTCTCC
TCCTTGTATAAATCCTGGTTGCTGTCTCTTTATGAGGAGTTGTGGCCCGTTGTCAGGCAACGTGGCGTGG
TGTGCACTGTGTTTGCTGACGCAACCCCCACTGGTTGGGGCATTGCCACCACCTGTCAGCTCCTTTCCGG
GACTTTCGCTTTCCCCCTCCCTATTGCCACGGCGGAACTCATCGCCGCCTGCCTTGCCCGCTGCTGGACA
GGGGCTCGGCTGTTGGGCACTGACAATTCCGTGGTGTTGTCGGGGAAATCATCGTCCTTTCCTTGGCTGC
TCGCCTGTGTTGCCACCTGGATTCTGCGCGGGACGTCCTTCTGCTACGTCCCTTCGGCCCTCAATCCAGC
GGACCTTCCTTCCCGCGGCCTGCTGCCGGCTCTGCGGCCTCTTCCGCGTCTTCGCCTTCGCCCTCAGACG
AGTCGGATCTCCCTTTGGGCCGCCTCCCCGCGTCGACTTTAAGACCAATGACTTACAAGGCAGCTGTAGA
TCTTAGCCACTTTTTAAAAGAAAAGGGGGGACTGGAAGGGCTAATTCACTCCCAACGAAGACAAGATCTG
CTTTTTGCTTGTACTGGGTCTCTCTGGTTAGACCAGATCTGAGCCTGGGAGCTCTCTGGCTAACTAGGGA
ACCCACTGCTTAAGCCTCAATAAAGCTTGCCTTGAGTGCTTCAAGTAGTGTGTGCCCGTCTGTTGTGTGA
CTCTGGTAACTAGAGATCCCTCAGACCCTTTTAGTCAGTGTGGAAAATCTCTAGCAGTACGTATAGTAGT
TCATGTCATCTTATTATTCAGTATTTATAACTTGCAAAGAAATGAATATCAGAGAGTGAGAGGAACTTGT
TTATTGCAGCTTATAATGGTTACAAATAAAGCAATAGCATCACAAATTTCACAAATAAAGCATTTTTTTC
ACTGCATTCTAGTTGTGGTTTGTCCAAACTCATCAATGTATCTTATCATGTCTGGCTCTAGCTATCCCGC
CCCTAACTCCGCCCATCCCGCCCCTAACTCCGCCCAGTTCCGCCCATTCTCCGCCCCATGGCTGACTAAT
TTTTTTTATTTATGCAGAGGCCGAGGCCGCCTCGGCCTCTGAGCTATTCCAGAAGTAGTGAGGAGGCTTT
TTTGGAGGCCTAGGGACGTACCCAATTCGCCCTATAGTGAGTCGTATTACGCGCGCTCACTGGCCGTCGT
TTTACAACGTCGTGACTGGGAAAACCCTGGCGTTACCCAACTTAATCGCCTTGCAGCACATCCCCCTTTC
GCCAGCTGGCGTAATAGCGAAGAGGCCCGCACCGATCGCCCTTCCCAACAGTTGCGCAGCCTGAATGGCG
AATGGG
[124 nt withheld, positions 3367-3490]
C
[91 nt withheld, positions 3492-3582]
A
[49 nt withheld, positions 3584-3632]
CCTTTGACGTTGGAGTCCACGTTCTTT
[37 nt withheld, positions 3660-3696]
ACCCTATCTCGGTCTATTCTTTTGATTTATAAGGGATTTTGCCGATTTCGGCCTATTGGTTAAAAAATGA
GCTGATTTAACAAAAATTTAACGCGAATTTTAACAAAATATTAACGCTTACAATTTAGGTGGCACTTTTC
GGGGAAATGTGCGCGGAACCCCTATTTGTTTATTTTTCTAAATACATTCAAATATGTATCCGCTCATGAG
ACAATAACCCTGATAAATGCTTCAATAATATTGAAAAAGGAAGAGTATGAGTATTCAACATTTCCGTGTC
GCCCTTATTCCCTTTTTTGCGGCATTTTGCCTTCCTGTTTTTGCTCACCCAGAAACGCTGGTGAAAGTAA
AAGATGCTGAAGATCAGTTGGGTGCACGAGTGGGTTACATCGAACTGGATCTCAACAGCGGTAAGATCCT
TGAGAGTTTTCGCCCCGAAGAACGTTTTCCAATGATGAGCACTTTTAAAGTTCTGCTATGTGGCGCGGTA
TTATCCCGTATTGACGCCGGGCAAGAGCAACTCGGTCGCCGCATACACTATTCTCAGAATGACTTGGTTG
AGTACTCACCAGTCACAGAAAAGCATCTTACGGATGGCATGACAGTAAGAGAATTATGCAGTGCTGCCAT
AACCATGAGTGATAACACTGCGGCCAACTTACTTCTGACAACGATCGGAGGACCGAAGGAGCTAACCGCT
TTTTTGCACAACATGGGGGATCATGTAACTCGCCTTGATCGTTGGGAACCGGAGCTGAATGAAGCCATAC
CAAACGACGAGCGTGACACCACGATGCCTGTAGCAATGGCAACAACGTTGCGCAAACTATTAACTGGCGA
ACTACTTACTCTAGCTTCCCGGCAACAATTAATAGACTGGATGGAGGCGGATAAAGTTGCAGGACCACTT
CTGCGCTCGGCCCTTCCGGCTGGCTGGTTTATTGCTGATAAATCTGGAGCCGGTGAGCGTGGGTCTCGCG
GTATCATTGCAGCACTGGGGCCAGATGGTAAGCCCTCCCGTATCGTAGTTATCTACACGACGGGGAGTCA
GGCAACTATGGATGAACGAAATAGACAGATCGCTGAGATAGGTGCCTCACTGATTAAGCATTGGTAACTG
TCAGACCAAGTTTACTCATATATACTTTAGATTGATTTAAAACTTCATTTTTAATTTAAAAGGATCTAGG
TGAAGATCCTTTTTGATAATCTCATGACCAAAATCCCTTAACGTGAGTTTTCGTTCCACTGAGCGTCAGA
CCCCGTAGAAAAGATCAAAGGATCTTCTTGAGATCCTTTTTTTCTGCGCGTAATCTGCTGCTTGCAAACA
AAAAAACCACCGCTACCAGCGGTGGTTTGTTTGCCGGATCAAGAGCTACCAACTCTTTTTCCGAAGGTAA
CTGGCTTCAGCAGAGCGCAGATACCAAATACTGTTCTTCTAGTGTAGCCGTAGTTAGGCCACCACTTCAA
GAACTCTGTAGCACCGCCTACATACCTCGCTCTGCTAATCCTGTTACCAGTGGCTGCTGCCAGTGGCGAT
AAGTCGTGTCTTACCGGGTTGGACTCAAGACGATAGTTACCGGATAAGGCGCAGCGGTCGGGCTGAACGG
GGGGTTCGTGCACACAGCCCAGCTTGGAGCGAACGACCTACACCGAACTGAGATACCTACAGCGTGAGCT
ATGAGAAAGCGCCACGCTTCCCGAAGGGAGAAAGGCGGACAGGTATCCGGTAAGCGGCAGGGTCGGAACA
GGAGAGCGCACGAGGGAGCTTCCAGGGGGAAACGCCTGGTATCTTTATAGTCCTGTCGGGTTTCGCCACC
TCTGACTTGAGCGTCGATTTTTGTGATGCTCGTCAGGGGGGCGGAGCCTATGGAAAAACGCCAGCAACGC
GGCCTTTTTACGGTTCCTGGCCTTTTGCTGGCCTTTTGCTCACATGTTCTTTCCTGCGTTATCCCCTGAT
TCTGTGGATAACCGTATTACCGCCTTTGAGTGAGCTGATACCGCTCGCCGCAGCCGAACGACCGAGCGCA
GCGAGTCAGTGAGCGAGGAAGCGGAAGAGCGCCCAATACGCAAACCGCCTCTCCCCGCGCGTTGGCCGAT
TCATTAATGCAGCTGGCACGACAGGTTTCCCGACTGGAAAGCGGGCAGTGAGCGCAACGCAATTAATGTG
AGTTAGCTCACTCATTAGGCACCCCAGGCTTTACACTTTATGCTTCCGGCTCGTATGTTGTGTGGAATTG
TGAGCGGATAACAATTTCACACAGGAAACAGCTATGACCATGATTACGCCAAGCGCGCAATTAACCCTCA
CTAAAGGGAACAAAAGCTGGAGCTGCAAGCTTAATGTAGTCTTATGCAATACTCTTGTAGTCTTGCAACA
TGGTAACGATGAGTTAGCAACATGCCTTACAAGGAGAGAAAAAGCACCGTGCATGCCGATTGGTGGAAGT
AAGGTGGTACGATCGTGCCTTATTAGGAAGGCAACAGACGGGTCTGACATGGATTGGACGAACCACTGAA
TTGCCGCATTGCAGAGATATTGTATTTAAGTGCCTAGCTCGATACATAAACGGGTCTCTCTGGTTAGACC
AGATCTGAGCCTGGGAGCTCTCTGGCTAACTAGGGAACCCACTGCTTAAGCCTCAATAAAGCTTGCCTTG
AGTGCTTCAAGTAGTGTGTGCCCGTCTGTTGTGTGACTCTGGTAACTAGAGATCCCTCAGACCCTTTTAG
TCAGTGTGGAAAATCTCTAGCAGTGGCGCCCGAACAGGGACTTGAAAGCGAAAGGGAAACCAGAGGAGCT
CTCTCGACGCAGGACTCGGCTTGCTGAAGCGCGCACGGCAAGAGGCGAGGGGCGGCGACTGGTGAGTACG
CCAAAAATTTTGACTAGCGGAGGCTAGAAGGAGAGAGATGGGTGCGAGAGCGTCAGTATTAAGCGGGGGA
GAATTAGATCGCGATGGGAAAAAATTCGGTTAAGGCCAGGGGGAAAGAAAAAATATAAATTAAAACATAT
AGTATGGGCAAGCAGGGAGCTAGAACGATTCGCAGTTAATCCTGGCCTGTTAGAAACATCAGAAGGCTGT
AGACAAATACTGGGACAGCTACAACCATCCCTTCAGACAGGATCAGAAGAACTTAGATCATTATATAATA
CAGTAGCAACCCTCTATTGTGTGCATCAAAGGATAGAGATAAAAGACACCAAGGAAGCTTTAGACAAGAT
AGAGGAAGAGCAAAACAAAAGTAAGACCACCGCACAGCAAGCGGCCGCTGATCTTCAGACCTGGAGGAGG
AGATATGAGGGACAATTGGAGAAGTGAATTATATAAATATAAAGTAGTAAAAATTGAACCATTAGGAGTA
GCACCCACCAAGGCAAAGAGAAGAGTGGTGCAGAGAGAAAAAAGAGCAGTGGGAATAGGAGCTTTGTTCC
TTGGGTTCTTGGGAGCAGCAGGAAGCACTATGGGCGCAGCGTCAATGACGCTGACGGTACAGGCCAGACA
ATTATTGTCTGGTATAGTGCAGCAGCAGAACAATTTGCTGAGGGCTATTGAGGCGCAACAGCATCTGTTG
CAACTCACAGTCTGGGGCATCAAGCAGCTCCAGGCAAGAATCCTGGCTGTGGAAAGATACCTAAAGGATC
AACAGCTCCTGGGGATTTGGGGTTGCTCTGGAAAACTCATTTGCACCACTGCTGTGCCTTGGAATGCTAG
TTGGAGTAATAAATCTCTGGAACAGATTTGGAATCACACGACCTGGATGGAGTGGGACAGAGAAATTAAC
AATTACACAAGCTTAATACACTCCTTAATTGAAGAATCGCAAAACCAGCAAGAAAAGAATGAACAAGAAT
TATTGGAATTAGATAAATGGGCAAGTTTGTGGAATTGGTTTAACATAACAAATTGGCTGTGGTATATAAA
ATTATTCATAATGATAGTAGGAGGCTTGGTAGGTTTAAGAATAGTTTTTGCTGTACTTTCTATAGTGAAT
AGAGTTAGGCAGGGATATTCACCATTATCGTTTCAGACCCACCTCCCAACCCCGAGGGGACCCAGAGAGG
GCCTATTTCCCATGATTCCTTCATATTTGCATATACGATACAAGGCTGTTAGAGAGATAATTAGAATTAA
TTTGACTGTAAACACAAAGATATTAGTACAAAATACGTGACGTAGAAAGTAATAATTTCTTGGGTAGTTT
GCAGTTTTAAAATTATGTTTTAAAATGGACTATCATATGCTTACCGTAACTTGAAAGTATTTCGATTTCT
TGGCTTTATATATCTTGTGGAAAGGACGAAACACCGATAGCCAGCCTTAAACATGGGTTTTAGAGCTAGA
AATAGCAAGTTAAAATAAGGCTAGTCCGTTATCAACTTGAAAAAGTGGCACCGAGTCGGTGCTTTTTTAA
GCTTGGCGTAACTAGATCTTGAGACAAATGGCAGTATTCATCCACAATTTTAAAAGAAAAGGGGGGATTG
GGGGGTACAGTGCAGGGGAAAGAATAGTAGACATAATAGCAACAGACATACAAACTAAAGAATTACAAAA
ACAAATTACAAAAATTCAAAATTTTCGGGTTTATTACAGGGACAGCAGAGATCCACTTTGGCGCCGGCTC
GAGGGGG
Features (pLannotate 1.2.2; 29 found; start..end, strand, type, name):
     14..80      +  CDS            small t antigen (fragment): SV40 (simian virus 40) small t antigen
    106..317     +  promoter       EF-1α core promoter: core promoter for human elongation factor EF-1α
    318..1256    +  intron         EF-1α intron A: intron upstream of the start codon of human EF-1α
   1278..1877    +  CDS            PuroR (fragment): puromycin N-acetyltransferase; pac from Streptomyces; confers resistance to puromycin
   1893..2481    +  misc_feature   WPRE: woodchuck hepatitis virus posttranscriptional regulatory element
   2532..2551    +  misc_feature   cPPT/CTS (fragment): central polypurine tract and central termination sequence of HIV-1
   2553..2786    +  LTR            3' LTR (ΔU3): self-inactivating 3' long terminal repeat (LTR) from HIV-1
   2864..2985    +  polyA_signal   SV40 poly(A) signal: SV40 polyadenylation signal
   3025..3160    +  rep_origin     SV40 ori: SV40 origin of replication
   3181..3199    -  promoter       T7 promoter: promoter for bacteriophage T7 RNA polymerase
   3207..3362    +  CDS            lacZα (fragment): LacZα fragment of β-galactosidase; lacZ fragment
   3367..3795    +  rep_origin     f1 ori (sequence partly withheld): f1 bacteriophage origin of replication; arrow indicates direction of (+) strand synthesis
   3848..3952    +  promoter       AmpR promoter: bla
   3953..4813    +  CDS            AmpR: β-lactamase; bla; confers resistance to ampicillin, carbenicillin, and related antibiotics
   4984..5572    +  rep_origin     ori: high-copy-number ColE1/pMB1/pBR322/pUC origin of replication
   5755..5847    +  CDS            lacI (fragment): lac repressor; lacI; The lac repressor binds to the lac operator to inhibit transcription in E. coli. This inhibition can be relieved by adding lactose or isopropyl-β-D-thiogalactopyranoside (IPTG).
   5860..5881    +  protein_bind   CAP binding site: CAP binding activates transcription in the presence of cAMP. E. coli catabolite activator protein
   5896..5926    +  promoter       lac promoter: promoter for the E. coli lac operon
   5934..5950    +  protein_bind   lac operator: The lac repressor binds to the lac operator to inhibit transcription in E. coli. This inhibition can be relieved by adding lactose or isopropyl-β-D-thiogalactopyranoside (IPTG). lac repressor encoded by lacI
   5995..6013    +  promoter       T3 promoter: promoter for bacteriophage T3 RNA polymerase
   6041..6267    +  promoter       RSV promoter: Rous sarcoma virus enhancer/promoter
   6268..6448    +  LTR            5' LTR (truncated): truncated 5' long terminal repeat (LTR) from HIV-1
   6495..6620    +  misc_feature   HIV-1 Ψ: packaging signal of human immunodeficiency virus type 1
   6604..6967    +  CDS            HIV-1 gag (fragment): gag protein from human immunodeficiency virus 1; gag
   7113..7346    +  misc_feature   RRE: The Rev response element (RRE) of HIV-1 allows for Rev-dependent mRNA export from the nucleus to the cytoplasm.
   7723..7749    +  CDS            Rev (fragment): human immunodeficiency virus 1 (HIV-1) Rev protein; rev; enhances nuclear export of unspliced and incompletely spliced viral mRNAs
   7753..7993    +  promoter       U6 promoter: RNA polymerase III promoter for human U6 snRNA
   8023..8098    +  misc_RNA       gRNA scaffold: guide RNA scaffold for the Streptococcus pyogenes CRISPR/Cas9 system
   8154..8271    +  misc_feature   cPPT/CTS: central polypurine tract and central termination sequence of HIV-1
