[The description below was written by a language model from this plasmid's Addgene catalogue record and pLannotate feature annotations shown in this document.]
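Description:
RIOK2 gRNA (BRDN0001145050) is a third-generation lentiviral CRISPR guide plasmid built on the lentiGuide-Puro backbone and designed to direct Streptococcus pyogenes Cas9 to the human RIOK2 (RIO2) kinase gene. In bacteria the roughly 8.3 kb plasmid is maintained through a high-copy ColE1/pUC-type origin and selected with ampicillin via the β-lactamase gene. The backbone also carries an f1 origin, an SV40 origin and poly(A) signal, and remnants of lac and phage-promoter cloning sequences.

The lentiviral transfer cassette begins with an RSV promoter fused to a truncated HIV-1 5' LTR, which makes genomic RNA production Tat-independent. It is followed by the Ψ packaging signal with a partial gag sequence and the Rev response element for nuclear export of the full-length transcript. Downstream, a human U6 RNA polymerase III promoter drives the RIOK2-specific 20-nt spacer joined to the SpCas9 guide RNA scaffold, followed by a cPPT/CTS element that aids nuclear import of the viral genome. A second unit uses the EF-1α core promoter with its intron A to express puromycin N-acetyltransferase, allowing selection of transduced mammalian cells. A WPRE enhances transcript expression, and the ΔU3 self-inactivating 3' LTR closes the provirus.

The plasmid does not encode Cas9, so it is meant to be used together with a separate Cas9 vector such as lentiCas9-Blast, or in cells that already express Cas9, to knock out RIOK2. The guide was designed against two RIOK2 reference transcripts, and the construct belongs to a human kinome gRNA collection associated with work on optimised sgRNA design rules.
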