Addgene plasmid #76960: RIOK2 gRNA (BRDN0001145050)
Purpose: 3rd generation lentiviral gRNA plasmid targeting human RIOK2
Depositing lab: John Doench & David Root. Depositing organization: Broad Institute. Publication: Optimized sgRNA design to maximize activity and minimize off-target effects of CRISPR-Cas9. Doench JG, Fusi N, Sullender M, Hegde M, Vaimberg EW, Donovan KF, Smith I, Tothova Z, Wilen C, Orchard R, Virgin HW, Listgarten J, Root DE. Nat Biotechnol. 2016 Jan 18. doi: 10.1038/nbt.3437. PubMed 26780180.
Backbone
  Vector backbone: lentiGuide-Puro
  Backbone manufacturer: Zhang Lab (Addgene plasmid # 52963)
  Vector type: Mammalian Expression, Lentiviral, CRISPR
  Selectable markers: Puromycin
Growth in bacteria
  Bacterial resistance: Ampicillin, 100 μg/mL
  Growth temperature: 37°C
  Growth strain: DH5alpha
  Copy number: High Copy
Gene/Insert
  Gene/Insert name: RIOK2 (alt names: RIOK2; NM_001159749.1)
  gRNA/shRNA sequence: ATAGCCAGCCTTAAACATGG
  Species: H. sapiens (human)
  Entrez Gene: RIOK2 (a.k.a. RIO2)
  Promoter: hU6
  Cloning method: Unknown
  Sequencing primers: 5′ U6-F; 3′ pS2-R
Terms and licenses: Academic/Nonprofit Terms; Industry Terms: Not Available to Industry
Depositor comments: The gRNA was designed to target the following Genbank reference sequence(s): NM_001159749.1,NM_018343.2. Note that this plasmid does NOT contain Cas9. It should be used in conjunction with lentiCas9-Blast (Addgene #52962) or otherwise with cell lines already expressing Cas9. Browse the full kinome gRNA library at http://www.addgene.org/pooled-library/broadgpp-human-kinome/ or visit http://www.broadinstitute.org/rnai/public/ for detailed protocols and information.
How to cite: RIOK2 gRNA (BRDN0001145050) was a gift from John Doench & David Root (Addgene plasmid # 76960 ; http://n2t.net/addgene:76960 ; RRID:Addgene_76960)
