>Addgene plasmid #76960 | RIOK2 gRNA (BRDN0001145050) | depositor partial sequence | sequence record 144420 | Target Sequence
ATAGCCAGCCTTAAACATGG
