>Addgene plasmid #76960 | RIOK2 gRNA (BRDN0001145050) | addgene partial sequence | sequence record 186841 | hU6-F
AGAAAGTAATAATTTCTTGGGTAGTTTGCAGTTTTAAAATTATGTTTTAAAATGGACTATCATATGCTTA
CCGTAACTTGAAAGTATTTCGATTTCTTGGCTTTATATATCTTGTGGAAAGGACGAAACACCGATAGCCA
GCCTTAAACATGGGTTTTAGAGCTAGAAATAGCAAGTTAAAATAAGGCTAGTCCGTTATCAACTTGAAAA
AGTGGCACCGAGTCGGTGCTTTTTTAAGCTTGGCGTAACTAGATCTTGAGACAAATGGCAGTATTCATCC
ACAATTTTAAAAGAAAAGGGGGGATTGGGGGGTACAGTGCAGGGGAAAGAATAGTAGACATAATAGCAAC
AGACATACAAACTAAAGAATTACAAAAACAAATTACAAAAATTCAAAATTTTCGGGTTTATTACAGGGAC
AGCAGAGATCCACTTTGGCGCCGGCTCGAGGGGGCCCGGGTGCAAAGATGGATAAAGTTTTAAACAGAGA
GGAATCTTTGCAGCTAATGGACCTTCTAGGTCTTGAAAGGAGTGGGAATTGGCTCCGGTGCCCGTCAGTG
GGCAGAGCGC
